Addgene plasmid #165879: pHSP70B-CP6-hph
Purpose: Basic Hygromycin resistance cassette in Alpha1, lacks physical marker or attB site
Depositing lab: Koen Venken. Depositing organization: Baylor College of Medicine. Publication: Multiplexed drug-based selection and counterselection genetic manipulations in Drosophila. Matinyan N, Karkhanis MS, Gonzalez Y, Jain A, Saltzman A, Malovannaya A, Sarrion-Perdigones A, Dierick HA, Venken KJT. Cell Rep. 2021 Sep 14;36(11):109700. doi: 10.1016/j.celrep.2021.109700. PubMed 34525356.
Backbone
  Vector backbone: pColE1_Alpha1
  Backbone size w/o insert (bp): 2287
  Vector type: Synthetic Biology
Growth in bacteria
  Bacterial resistance: Kanamycin, 50 μg/mL
  Growth temperature: 37°C
  Growth strain: DH10B
  Copy number: High Copy
Gene/Insert
  Gene/Insert name: Basic Selection Vector
  Species: Synthetic
  Insert size (bp): 1627
  Cloning method: Restriction Enzyme; 5′ cloning site Unknown (unknown if destroyed)
Terms and licenses: Academic/Nonprofit Terms; Industry Terms: Not Available to Industry
Depositor comments: Alpha1
How to cite: pHSP70B-CP6-hph was a gift from Koen Venken (Addgene plasmid # 165879 ; http://n2t.net/addgene:165879 ; RRID:Addgene_165879)
