[The description below was written by a language model from this plasmid's Addgene catalogue record and pLannotate feature annotations shown in this document.]
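Description:
pHSP70B-CP6-hph is a small synthetic-biology plasmid of about 4 kb built in the pColE1_Alpha1 backbone, an "Alpha1" position vector of a modular assembly system. It is maintained in E. coli at high copy through a ColE1/pUC-type origin and selected with kanamycin. The kanamycin resistance gene, an aph(3')-Ia aminoglycoside phosphotransferase, lies directly downstream of an annotated cat promoter. The feature table also detects an f1 bacteriophage origin and a short fragment of a tet promoter in the backbone.

The payload, catalogued as a "Basic Selection Vector" of roughly 1.6 kb, is a single hygromycin resistance cassette. A Drosophila melanogaster hsp70Bb promoter, which spans the numbering origin of the circular sequence, sits upstream of the E. coli hph coding sequence. This gene encodes hygromycin B phosphotransferase, which inactivates hygromycin and closely related compounds by phosphorylation. The cassette ends with the herpes simplex virus thymidine kinase polyadenylation signal. The "CP6" element in the name is not annotated in the feature table and is not explained in the record; it may correspond to the unannotated stretch between the hsp70 promoter and the hph start, but this cannot be confirmed from the information given.

According to the stated purpose, this is the basic form of the hygromycin resistance cassette: it lacks a physical (visible) marker and has no attB site for site-specific integration. It comes from work on multiplexed drug-based selection and counterselection for genetic manipulation in Drosophila. Its Alpha1 placement suggests it is meant as a building block for assembling larger constructs, although the record does not describe such assemblies.
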