Features (pLannotate 1.2.2; 8 found; start..end, strand, type, name):
    378..1400    +  CDS            hph: KHYB_ECOLX - Experimental evidence at protein level: Swiss-Prot protein existence level 1. The aminoglycoside phosphotransferases achieve inactivation of their antibiotic substrates by phosphorylation. Only phosphorylates hygromycin and closely related compounds such as demethyl analogs and destomycin. From Escherichia coli.
   1408..1455    +  polyA_signal   HSV TK poly(A) signal: herpes simplex virus thymidine kinase polyadenylation signal (Cole and Stacy, 1985)
   1579..2167    -  rep_origin     ori: high-copy-number ColE1/pMB1/pBR322/pUC origin of replication
   2282..2384    +  promoter       cat promoter: promoter of the E. coli cat gene encoding chloramphenicol acetyltransferase
   2385..3198    +  CDS            KanR (fragment): aminoglycoside phosphotransferase; aph(3')-Ia; confers resistance to kanamycin in bacteria or G418 (Geneticin®) in eukaryotes
   3286..3303    -  promoter       tet promoter (fragment): E. coli promoter for tetracycline efflux protein gene
   3314..3769    +  rep_origin     f1 ori (sequence partly withheld): f1 bacteriophage origin of replication; arrow indicates direction of (+) strand synthesis
   3790..288     +  promoter       hsp70 promoter (across the origin): Drosophila melanogaster hsp70Bb promoter
>Addgene plasmid #165879 | pHSP70B-CP6-hph | addgene full sequence | sequence record 328538 | Addgene NGS Result
TGCTCTCGTTGGTTCGAGAGAGCGCGCCTCGAATGTTCGCGAAAAGAGCGCCGGAGTATAAATAGAGGCG
CTTCGTCTACGGAGCGACAATTCAATTCAAACAAGCAAAGTGAACACGTCGCTAAGCGAAAGCTAAGCAA
ATAAACAAGCGCAGCTGAACAAGCTAAACAATCTGCAGTAAAGTGCAAGTTAAAGTGAATCAATTAAAAG
TAACCAGCAACCAAGTAAATCAACTGCAACTACTGAAATCTGCCAAGAAGTAATTATTGAATACAAGAAG
AGAACTCTCAATACTCGAATCCATGTGGGAGTTTATTCTTGACACAGATATTTATGATATAATAACTGAG
TAAGCTTAACATAAGGAGGAAAACAAAATGAAGAAGCCCGAGCTGACGGCCACCAGCGTTGAGAAGTTCT
TGATTGAGAAGTTTGATAGCGTGTCCGACCTGATGCAGCTGAGCGAGGGCGAGGAAAGCCGTGCCTTCAG
CTTTGATGTGGGAGGCCGTGGATATGTGCTGCGTGTGAACAGCTGTGCCGATGGCTTCTACAAGGACCGT
TATGTGTATCGCCATTTCGCCAGTGCTGCCCTGCCAATCCCCGAGGTGCTGGATATCGGCGAGTTCAGCG
AGAGCCTGACCTACTGCATTAGCCGTCGTGCCCAGGGCGTGACCCTGCAAGACCTGCCCGAAACCGAGCT
GCCAGCCGTGCTCCAGCCAGTGGCTGAGGCTATGGATGCCATTGCTGCTGCCGACCTGAGCCAGACCAGT
GGCTTCGGCCCATTCGGACCACAAGGCATCGGCCAGTATACCACCTGGCGTGATTTCATCTGTGCCATTG
CCGACCCACACGTCTACCACTGGCAGACCGTGATGGATGATACCGTGTCGGCCAGCGTGGCCCAGGCCCT
GGACGAGCTGATGCTGTGGGCCGAGGATTGCCCAGAGGTCCGTCACCTGGTGCACGCCGATTTCGGCAGC
AACAATGTGCTGACCGATAACGGCCGTATCACGGCCGTGATTGATTGGAGCGAGGCTATGTTCGGCGATA
GCCAGTATGAGGTGGCCAATATCTTCTTCTGGCGTCCCTGGCTGGCCTGTATGGAACAGCAGACCCGTTA
CTTTGAGCGTCGCCATCCAGAGCTGGCTGGAAGCCCACGCCTGCGTGCCTATATGCTGCGTATCGGCCTG
GACCAGCTCTACCAGAGCCTGGTGGATGGCAACTTTGATGATGCTGCCTGGGCTCAGGGACGCTGCGACG
CCATTGTGCGTAGTGGAGCTGGAACCGTGGGACGCACCCAGATTGCCCGTCGCTCGGCTGCCGTGTGGAC
CGATGGATGCGTGGAGGTGCTGGCCGATAGTGGAAATCGCCGTCCAAGCACCCGTCCCCGTGCCAAGGAG
TAAGCTTGGCAATAAAAAGACAGAATAAAACGCACGGGTGTTGGGTCGTTTGTTCCGCTGTCATGAGACG
AATTCTGACACGGTTATCCACAGAATCAGGGGATAACGCAGGAAAGAACATGTGAGCAAAAGGCCAGCAA
AAGGCCAGGAACCGTAAAAAGGCCGCGTTGCTGGCGTTTTTCCATAGGCTCCGCCCCCCTGACGAGCATC
ACAAAAATCGACGCTCAAGTCAGAGGTGGCGAAACCCGACAGGACTATAAAGATACCAGGCGTTTCCCCC
TGGAAGCTCCCTCGTGCGCTCTCCTGTTCCGACCCTGCCGCTTACCGGATACCTGTCCGCCTTTCTCCCT
TCGGGAAGCGTGGCGCTTTCTCATAGCTCACGCTGTAGGTATCTCAGTTCGGTGTAGGTCGTTCGCTCCA
AGCTGGGCTGTGTGCACGAACCCCCCGTTCAGCCCGACCGCTGCGCCTTATCCGGTAACTATCGTCTTGA
GTCCAACCCGGTAAGACACGACTTATCGCCACTGGCAGCAGCCACTGGTAACAGGATTAGCAGAGCGAGG
TATGTAGGCGGTGCTACAGAGTTCTTGAAGTGGTGGCCTAACTACGGCTACACTAGAAGAACAGTATTTG
GTATCTGCGCTCTGCTGAAGCCAGTTACCTTCGGAAAAAGAGTTGGTAGCTCTTGATCCGGCAAACAAAC
CACCGCTGGTAGCGGTGGTTTTTTTGTTTGCAAGCAGCAGATTACGCGCAGAAAAAAAGGATCTCAAGAA
GATCCTTTGATCTTTTCTACGGGGTCTGACGCTCAGTGGAACGAAAACTCACGTTAAGGGATTTTGGTCA
TGAGATTATCAAAAAGGATCTTCACCTAGATCCTTTTGTGATGATCGGCACGTAAGAGGTTCCAACTTTC
ACCATAATGAAATAAGATCACTACCGGGCGTATTTTTTGAGTTATCGAGATTTTCAGGAGCTAAGGAAGC
TAAAATGAGCCATATTCAACGGGAAACGTCTTGCTCAAGGCCGCGATTAAATTCCAACATGGATGCTGAT
TTATATGGGTATAAATGGGCTCGCGATAATGTCGGGCAATCAGGTGCGACAATCTACCGATTGTATGGGA
AGCCCGATGCGCCAGAGTTGTTTCTGAAACATGGCAAAGGTAGCGTTGCCAATGATGTTACAGATGAGAT
GGTCAGACTAAACTGGCTGACGGAATTTATGCCTCTTCCGACCATCAAGCATTTTATCCGTACTCCTGAT
GATGCATGGTTACTCACCACTGCGATCCCAGGGAAAACAGCATTCCAGGTATTAGAAGAATATCCTGATT
CAGGTGAAAATATTGTTGATGCGCTGGCAGTGTTCCTGCGCCGGTTGCATTCGATTCCTGTTTGTAATTG
TCCTTTTAACAGCGATCGCGTATTTCGACTCGCTCAGGCGCAATCACGAATGAATAACGGTTTGGTTGAT
GCGAGTGATTTTGATGACGAGCGTAATGGCTGGCCTGTTGAACAAGTCTGGAAAGAAATGCATAAACTTT
TGCCATTCTCACCGGATTCAGTCGTCACTCATGGTGATTTCTCACTTGATAACCTTATTTTTGACGAGGG
GAAATTAATAGGTTGTATTGATGTTGGACGAGTCGGAATCGCAGACCGATACCAGGATCTTGCCATCCTA
TGGAACTGCCTCGGTGAGTTTTCTCCTTCATTACAGAAACGGCTTTTTCAAAAATATGGTATTGATAATC
CTGATATGAATAAATTGCAGTTTCATTTGATGCTCGATGAGTTTTTCTGATTTTTTTTAAGGCAGTTATT
GGTGCCCTTAAACGCCTGGTTGCTACGCCTGAATAAGTGATAATAAGCGGATGAATGGCAGAAATTCGAT
GATAAGCTGTCAAACATGATGT
[125 nt withheld, positions 3313-3437]
C
[91 nt withheld, positions 3439-3529]
AGGGTGATGGTTCACGTAGTGGGCCAGCGCCCTGATAGACGGTTTTTCGCCCTTTGACGTTGGAGTCCAC
GTTCTTT
[37 nt withheld, positions 3607-3643]
ACCCTATCTCGGTCTATTCTTTTGATTTATAAGGGATTTTGCCGATTTCGGCCTATTGGTTAAAAAATGA
GCTGATTTAACAAAAATTTAACGCGAATTTTAACAAAATATTAACGCTTACAATTTTAACGAATTCGTCT
CAGGAGCTAGAATCCCAAAACAAACTGGTTATTGTGGTAGGTCATTTGTTTGGCAGAAAGAAAACTCGAG
AAATTTCTCTGGCCGTTATTCGTTATTCTCTCTTTTCTTTTTGGGTCGCTCCCTCTCTGCACTAATGCTC
TCTCACTCTGTCACACAGTAAACGGCATAC
